>Addgene plasmid #128002 | ROPY (sYFP2-OP18-mScI-R125I) | depositor full sequence | sequence record 245332 | Full Sequence
AGTTTAGCCTGACCATCTCATCTGTAACATCATTGGCAACGCTACCTTTGCCATGTTTCAGAAACAACTC
TGGCGCATCGGGCTTCCCATACAATCGATAGATTGTCGCACCTGATTGCCCGACATTATCGCGAGCCCAT
TTATACCCATATAAATCAGCATCCATGTTGGAATTTAATCGCGGCCTCGAGCAAGACGTTTCCCGTTGAA
TATGGCTCATACTCTTCCTTTTTCAATATTATTGAAGCATTTATCAGGGTTATTGTCTCATGTCCGCGCG
TTTCCTGCATCTTTTAATCAAATCCCAAGATGTGTATAAACGCGCCGGTATGTATAGGAAGAGGTTTATA
CTAAACTGTTACATTGCAAACGTGGTTTCGTGTGCCAAGTGTGAAAACCGATGTTTAATCAAGGCTCTGA
CGCATTTCTACAACCACGACTCCAAGTGTGTGGGTGAAGTCATGCATCTTTTAATCAAATCCCAAGATGT
GTATAAACCACCAAACTGCCAAAAAATGAAAACTGTCGACAAGCTCTGTCCGTTTGCTGGCAACTGCAAG
GGTCTCAATCCTATTTGTAATTATTGAATAATAAAACAATTATAAATGTCAAATTTGTTTTTTATTAACG
ATACAAACCAAACGCAACAAGAACATTTGTAGTATTATCTATAATTGAAAACGCGTAGTTATAATCGCTG
AGGTAATATTTAAAATCATTTTCAAATGATTCACAGTTAATTTGCGACAATATAATTTTATTTTCACATA
AACTAGACGCCTTGTCGTCTTCTTCTTCGTATTCCTTCTCTTTTTCATTTTTCTCTTCATAAAAATTAAC
ATAGTTATTATCGTATCCATATATGTATCTATCGTATAGAGTAAATTTTTTGTTGTCATAAATATATATG
TCTTTTTTAATGGGGTGTATAGTACCGCTGCGCATAGTTTTTCTGTAATTTACAACAGTGCTATTTTCTG
GTAGTTCTTCGGAGTGTGTTGCTTTAATTATTAAATTTATATAATCAATGAATTTGGGATCGTCGGTTTT
ATACAATATGTTGCCGGCATAGTACGCAGCTTCTTCTAGTTCAATTACACCATTTTTTAGCAGCACCGGA
TTAACATAACTTTCCAAAATGTTGTACGAACCGTTAAACAAAAACAGTTCACCTCCCTTTTCTATACTAT
TGTCTGCGAGCAGTTGTTTGTTGTTAAAAATAACAGCCATTGTAATGAGACGCACAAACTAATATCACAA
ACTGGAAATGTCTATCAATATATAGTTGCTGATGGCCGGCCTATTAATAGTAATCAATTACGGGGTCATT
AGTTCATAGCCCATATATGGAGTTCCGCGTTACATAACTTACGGTAAATGGCCCGCCTGGCTGACCGCCC
AACGACCCCCGCCCATTGACGTCAATAATGACGTATGTTCCCATAGTAACGCCAATAGGGACTTTCCATT
GACGTCAATGGGTGGAGTATTTACGGTAAACTGCCCACTTGGCAGTACATCAAGTGTATCATATGCCAAG
TCCGCCCCCTATTGACGTCAATGACGGTAAATGGCCCGCCTGGCATTATGCCCAGTACATGACCTTACGG
GACTTTCCTACTTGGCAGTACATCTACGTATTAGTCATCGCTATTACCATGCTGATGCGGTTTTGGCAGT
ACACCAATGGGCGTGGATAGCGGTTTGACTCACGGGGATTTCCAAGTCTCCACCCCATTGACGTCAATGG
GAGTTTGTTTTGGCACCAAAATCAACGGGACTTTCCAAAATGTCGTAATAACCCCGCCCCGTTGACGCAA
ATGGGCGGTAGGCGTGTACGGTGGGAGGTCTATATAAGCAGACGTCGTTTAGTGAACCGTCAGATCACTA
GATGCTTTATTGCGGTAGTTTATCACAGTTAAATTGCTAACGCCAGTCTCGAACTTAACGTGCAGAAGTT
GGTCGTGAGGCACTGGGCAGGTAAGTATCGGGCCCTTTGTGCGGGGGGAGCGGCTCGGGGCTGTCCGCGG
GGGGACGGCTGCCTTCGGGGGGGACGGGGCAGGGCGGGGTTCGGCTTCTGGCGTGTGACCGGCGGCTCTA
GAGCCTCTGCTAACCATGTTCATGCCTTCTTCTTTTTCCTACAGCTCCTGGGCAACGTGCTGGTTATTGT
GCTGTCTCATCATTTTGGCAAAGAATTGGATCGGACCGAAATCACCACAATTCAGCAAATTGTGAACATC
ATCACGTTCATCTTTCCCTGGTTGCCAAAGGCCCATTTTCCTGTCAGTAACGAGAAGGTCGCGAATTCAG
GCGCTTTTTAGACTGGTCGTAGGGAGACCACAACGGTTTCCCTCTAGAAATAATTTTGTTTAACTATAAG
AAGGAGATATACCATGCGGGGTTCTCATCATCACCACCATCACAGCAGCGGCCTGGTGCCGCGCGGCAGC
TCGCTAGCGCTACCGGTCGCCACCATGGTGAGCAAGGGCGAGGAGCTGTTCACCGGGGTGGTGCCCATCC
TGGTCGAGCTGGACGGCGACGTAAACGGCCACAAGTTCAGCGTGTCCGGCGAGGGCGAGGGCGATGCCAC
CTACGGCAAGCTGACCCTGAAGCTGATCTGCACCACCGGCAAGCTGCCCGTGCCCTGGCCCACCCTCGTG
ACCACCCTGGGCTACGGCGTGCAGTGCTTCGCCCGCTACCCCGACCACATGAAGCAGCACGACTTCTTCA
AGTCCGCCATGCCCGAAGGCTACGTCCAGGAGCGCACCATCTTCTTCAAGGACGACGGCAACTACAAGAC
CCGCGCCGAGGTGAAGTTCGAGGGCGACACCCTGGTGAACCGCATCGAGCTGAAGGGCATCGACTTCAAG
GAGGACGGCAACATCCTGGGGCACAAGCTGGAGTACAACTACAACAGCCACAACGTCTATATCACCGCCG
ACAAGCAGAAGAACGGCATCAAGGCCAACTTCAAGATCCGCCACAACATCGAGGACGGCGGCGTGCAGCT
CGCCGACCACTACCAGCAGAACACCCCCATCGGCGACGGCCCCGTGCTGCTGCCCGACAACCACTACCTG
AGCTACCAGTCCAAGCTGAGCAAAGACCCCAACGAGAAGCGCGATCACATGGTCCTGCTGGAGTTCGTGA
CCGCCGCCGGGATCACTCTCGGCATGGACGAGCTGTACAAGTCCGGACTCAGATCTACGATGGCATCTTC
TGATATTCAGGTGAAAGAGCTGGAGAAGCGCGCTTCAGGCCAGGCTTTTGAGCTGATTCTCAGCCCTCGG
TCAAAAGAATCTGTCCCCGATTTCCCCCTTTCCCCCCCAAAGAAGAAGGACCTTTCCCTGGAGGAAATCC
AGAAGAAATTAGAAGCTGCAGAAGAAAGACGCAAGTCTCATGAGGCGGAAGTCTTGAAGCAGCTCGCGGA
GAAGCGGGAGCATGAGAAGGAGGTGCTCCAGAAAGCCATCGAGGAGAACAACAACTTCAGCAAGATGGCG
GAGGAGAAGCTGACCCACAAAATGGAGGCTAACAAAGAGAACCGGGAGGCGCAGATGGCGGCCAAGCTGG
AGCGCTTGCGAGAGAAGGACAAGCACGTGGAAGAGGTGCGGAAGAACAAAGAATCCAAAGACCCCGCGGA
TGAGACTGAGGCTGACGGATCCGGTTCAGTGAGCAAGGGCGAGGCAGTGATCAAGGAGTTCATGCGGTTC
AAGGTGCACATGGAGGGCTCCATGAACGGCCACGAGTTCGAGATCGAGGGCGAGGGCGAGGGCCGCCCCT
ACGAGGGCACCCAGACCGCCAAGCTGAAGGTGACCAAGGGTGGCCCCCTGCCCTTCTCCTGGGACATCCT
GTCCCCTCAGTTCATGTACGGCTCCAGGGCCTTCATCAAGCACCCCGCCGACATCCCCGACTACTATAAG
CAGTCCTTCCCCGAGGGCTTCAAGTGGGAGCGCGTGATGAACTTCGAGGACGGCGGCGCCGTGACCGTGA
CCCAGGACACCTCCCTGGAGGACGGCACCCTGATCTACAAGGTGAAGCTCATCGGCACCAACTTCCCTCC
TGACGGCCCCGTAATGCAGAAGAAGACAATGGGCTGGGAAGCGTCCACCGAGCGGTTGTACCCCGAGGAC
GGCGTGCTGAAGGGCGACATTAAGATGGCCCTGCGCCTGAAGGACGGCGGCCGCTACCTGGCGGACTTCA
AGACCACCTACAAGGCCAAGAAGCCCGTGCAGATGCCCGGCGCCTACAACGTCGACCGCAAGTTGGACAT
CACCTCCCACAACGAGGACTACACCGTGGTGGAACAGTACGAACGCTCCGAGGGCCGCCACTCCACCGGC
GGCATGGACGAGCCGTACAAATGAGCGGCCGTGGGCCGCCCTCAGGTGCAGGCTGCCTATCAGAAGGTGG
TGGCTGGTGTGGCCAATGCCCTGGCTCACAAATACCACTGAGATCGATCTTTTTCCCTCTGCCAAAAATT
ATGGGGACATCATGAAGCCCCTTGAGCATCTGACTTCTGGCTAATAAAGGAAATTTATTTTCATTGCAAT
AGTGTGTTGGAATTTTTTGTGTCTCTCACTCGGAAGGACATATGGGAGGGCAAATCATTTAAAACATCAG
AATGAGTATTTGGTTTAGAGTTTGGCAACATATGCCCATATGTAACTAGCATAACCCCTTGGGGCCTCTA
AACGGGTCTTGAGGGGTTTTTTGCTGAAAGCATGCGGAGGAAATTCTCCTTGAAGTTTCCCTGGTGTTCA
AAGTAAAGGAGTTTGCACCAGACGCACCTCTGTTCACTGGTCCGGCGTATTAAAACACGATACATTGTTA
TTAGTACATTTATTAAGCGCTAGATTCTGTGCGTTGTTGATTTACAGACAATTGTTGTACGTATTTTAAT
AATTCATTAAATTTATAATCTTTAGGGTGGTATGTTAGAGCGAAAATCAAATGATTTTCAGCGTCTTTAT
ATCTGAATTTAAATATTAAATCCTCAATAGATTTGTAAAATAGGTTTCGATTAGTTTCAAACAAGGGTTG
TTTTTCCGAACCGATGGCTGGACTATCTAATGGATTTTCGCTCAACGCCACAAAACTTGCCAAATCTTGT
AGCAGCAATCTAGCTTTGTCGATATTCGTTTGTGTTTTGTTTTGTAATAAAGGTTCGACGTCGTTCAAAA
TATTATGCGCTTTTGTATTTCTTTCATCACTGTCGTTAGTATACAATTGACTCGACGTAAACACGTTAAA
TAGAGCTTGGACATATTTAACATCGGGCGTGTTAGCTTTATTAGGCCGATTATCGTCGTCGTCCCAACCC
TCGTCGTTAGAAGTTGCTTCCGAAGACGATTTTGCCATAGCCACACGACGCCTATTAATTGTGTCGGCTA
ACACGTCCGCGATCAAATTTGTAGTTGAGCTTTTTGGAATTGCGATCGCATAACTTCGTATAGCATACAT
TATACGAAGTTATAAGCTCGGAACGCTGCGCTCGGTCGTTCGGCTGCGGCGAGCGGTATCAGCTCACTCA
AAGGCGGTAATACGGTTATCCACAGAATCAGGGGATAACGCAGGAAAGAACATGTGAGCAAAAGGCCAGC
AAAAGGCCAGGAACCGTAAAAAGGCCGCGTTGCTGGCGTTTTTCCATAGGCTCCGCCCCCTGACGAGCAT
CACAAAAATCGACGCTCAAGTCAGAGGTGGCGAAACCCGACAGGACTATAAAGATACCAGGCGTTTCCCC
CTGGAAGCTCCCTCGTGCGCTCTCCTGTTCCGACCCTGCCGCTTACCGGATACCTGTCCGCCTTTCTCCC
TTCGGGAAGCGTGGCGCTTTCTCAATGCTCACGCTGTAGGTATCTCAGTTCGGTGTAGGTCGTTCGCTCC
AAGCTGGGCTGTGTGCACGAACCCCCCGTTCAGCCCGACCGCTGCGCCTTATCCGGTAACTATCGTCTTG
AGTCCAACCCGGTAAGACACGACTTATCGCCACTGGCAGCAGCCACTGGTAACAGGATTAGCAGAGCGAG
GTATGTAGGCGGTGCTACAGAGTTCTTGAAGTGGTGGCCTAACTACGGCTACACTAGAAGAACAGTATTT
GGTATCTGCGCTCTGCTGAAGCCAGTTACCTTCGGAAAAAGAGTTGGTAGCTCTTGATCCGGCAAACAAA
CCACCGCTGGTAGCGGTGGTTTTTTTGTTTGCAAGCAGCAGATTACGCGCAGAAAAAAAGGATCTCAAGA
AGATCCTTTGTTAGAAAAACTCATCGAGCATCAAGTGAAACTGCAATTTATTCATATCAGGATTATCAAT
ACCATATTTTTGAAAAAGCCGTTTCTGTAATGAAGGAGAAAACTCACCGAGGCAGTTCCATAGGATGGCA
AGATCCTGGTATCGGTCTGCGATTCCGACTCGTCCAACATCAATACAACCTATTAATTTCCCCTCGTCAA
AAATAAGGTTATCAAGTGAGAAATCACCATGAGTGACGACTGAATCCGGTGAGAATGGCAAAAGCTTATG
CATTTCTTTCCAGACTTGTTCAACAGGCCAGCCATTACGCTCGTCATCAAAATCACTCGCACCAACCAAA
CCGTTATTCATTCGTGATTGCGCCTGAGCGAGACGAAATACGCGATCGCCGTTAAAAGGACAATTACAAA
CAGGAATCGAATGCAACCGGCGCAGGAACACTGCCAGCGCATCAACAATATTTTCACCTGAATCAGGATA
TTCTTCTAATACCTGGAATGCTGTTTTCCCTGGGATCGCAGTGGTGAGTAACCATGCATCATCAGGAGTA
CGGATAAAATGCTTGATGGTCGGAAGAGGCATAAATTCCGTCAGCC
Features (pLannotate 1.2.2; 20 found; start..end, strand, type, name):
    221..272     -  promoter       AmpR promoter (fragment): bla
    286..321     +  CDS            lef2 (fragment): baculovirus late expression factor 2
    463..587     +  CDS            lef2: baculovirus late expression factor 2
    625..1230    +  CDS            ORF603: baculovirus ORF603 protein
   1302..1661    +  enhancer       CMV enhancer (fragment): human cytomegalovirus immediate early enhancer
   1663..1862    +  promoter       CMV promoter: human cytomegalovirus (CMV) immediate early promoter
   2014..2144    +  intron         chimeric intron (fragment): chimera between introns from chicken β-actin and rabbit β-globin
   2213..2331    +  promoter       rhaB promoter: promoter of the E. coli rhaBAD operon, conferring tight induction with L-rhamnose and repression with D-glucose in the presence of RhaR and RhaS (Giacalone et al., 2006)
   2433..2450    +  CDS            thrombin site: thrombin recognition and cleavage site
   2475..3191    +  CDS            SYFP2: SYFP2 is a basic (constitutively fluorescent) yellow fluorescent protein published in 2006, derived from Aequorea victoria. It is reported to be a very rapidly-maturing monomer with moderate acid sensitivity.
   3210..3656    +  CDS            Stmn1: STMN1_MOUSE - Also known as Lag, Lap18, Pr22. Experimental evidence at protein level: Swiss-Prot protein existence level 1. Involved in the regulation of the microtubule (MT) filament system by destabilizing microtubules. Prevents assembly and promotes disassembly of microtubules. Phosphorylation at Ser-16 may be required for axon formation during neurogenesis (By similarity). Involved in the control of the learned and innate fear. From Mus musculus (Mouse).
   3669..4360    +  CDS            mScarlet-I (fragment): bright monomeric red fluorescent protein evolved from a synthetic template (Bindels et al., 2016) matures faster than mScarlet
   4380..4448    +  CDS            HBB (fragment): HBB_PONPY - Experimental evidence at transcript level: Swiss-Prot protein existence level 2. Involved in oxygen transport from the lung to the various peripheral tissues. From Pongo pygmaeus (Bornean orangutan).
   4523..4578    +  polyA_signal   β-globin poly(A) signal: rabbit β-globin polyadenylation signal (Gil and Proudfoot, 1987)
   4666..4713    +  terminator     T7 terminator: transcription terminator for bacteriophage T7 RNA polymerase
   4727..4810    +  CDS            PH (fragment): PYHD_NPVAC - Also known as P29, POLH. Experimental evidence at protein level: Swiss-Prot protein existence level 1. Major component of the virus occlusion bodies which are large proteinaceous structures termed polyhedra. These structures serve as the protective package for the virus particles outside the infected host and allow natural transmission of virus between insect hosts, assisting persistence in the environment. Forms the paracrystalline lattice of polyhedra and interacts with enveloped virions as well as other accessory molecules and structures to form a mature viral occlusion body. F
   4814..5186    +  3'UTR          polyhedrin 3' UTR: 3' UTR from the Autographa californica nucleopolyhedrovirus polyhedrin gene (Suzuki et al., 2006)
   5440..5473    +  protein_bind   loxP: Cre-mediated recombination occurs in the 8-bp core sequence (GCATACAT). Cre recombinase
   5641..6228    -  rep_origin     ori: high-copy-number ColE1/pMB1/pBR322/pUC origin of replication
   6241..220     -  CDS            KanR (across the origin): aminoglycoside phosphotransferase; aph(3')-Ia; confers resistance to kanamycin in bacteria or G418 (Geneticin®) in eukaryotes
