>Addgene plasmid #128002 | ROPY (sYFP2-OP18-mScI-R125I) | addgene full sequence | sequence record 254567 | Addgene NGS Result
GGGACGGGGCAGGGCGGGGTTCGGCTTCTGGCGTGTGACCGGCGGCTCTAGAGCCTCTGCTAACCATGTT
CATGCCTTCTTCTTTTTCCTACAGCTCCTGGGCAACGTGCTGGTTATTGTGCTGTCTCATCATTTTGGCA
AAGAATTGGATCGGACCGAAATCACCACAATTCAGCAAATTGTGAACATCATCACGTTCATCTTTCCCTG
GTTGCCAAAGGCCCATTTTCCTGTCAGTAACGAGAAGGTCGCGAATTCAGGCGCTTTTTAGACTGGTCGT
AGGGAGACCACAACGGTTTCCCTCTAGAAATAATTTTGTTTAACTATAAGAAGGAGATATACCATGCGGG
GTTCTCATCATCACCACCATCACAGCAGCGGCCTGGTGCCGCGCGGCAGCTCGCTAGCGCTACCGGTCGC
CACCATGGTGAGCAAGGGCGAGGAGCTGTTCACCGGGGTGGTGCCCATCCTGGTCGAGCTGGACGGCGAC
GTAAACGGCCACAAGTTCAGCGTGTCCGGCGAGGGCGAGGGCGATGCCACCTACGGCAAGCTGACCCTGA
AGCTGATCTGCACCACCGGCAAGCTGCCCGTGCCCTGGCCCACCCTCGTGACCACCCTGGGCTACGGCGT
GCAGTGCTTCGCCCGCTACCCCGACCACATGAAGCAGCACGACTTCTTCAAGTCCGCCATGCCCGAAGGC
TACGTCCAGGAGCGCACCATCTTCTTCAAGGACGACGGCAACTACAAGACCCGCGCCGAGGTGAAGTTCG
AGGGCGACACCCTGGTGAACCGCATCGAGCTGAAGGGCATCGACTTCAAGGAGGACGGCAACATCCTGGG
GCACAAGCTGGAGTACAACTACAACAGCCACAACGTCTATATCACCGCCGACAAGCAGAAGAACGGCATC
AAGGCCAACTTCAAGATCCGCCACAACATCGAGGACGGCGGCGTGCAGCTCGCCGACCACTACCAGCAGA
ACACCCCCATCGGCGACGGCCCCGTGCTGCTGCCCGACAACCACTACCTGAGCTACCAGTCCAAGCTGAG
CAAAGACCCCAACGAGAAGCGCGATCACATGGTCCTGCTGGAGTTCGTGACCGCCGCCGGGATCACTCTC
GGCATGGACGAGCTGTACAAGTCCGGACTCAGATCTACGATGGCATCTTCTGATATTCAGGTGAAAGAGC
TGGAGAAGCGCGCTTCAGGCCAGGCTTTTGAGCTGATTCTCAGCCCTCGGTCAAAAGAATCTGTCCCCGA
TTTCCCCCTTTCCCCCCCAAAGAAGAAGGACCTTTCCCTGGAGGAAATCCAGAAGAAATTAGAAGCTGCA
GAAGAAAGACGCAAGTCTCATGAGGCGGAAGTCTTGAAGCAGCTCGCGGAGAAGCGGGAGCATGAGAAGG
AGGTGCTCCAGAAAGCCATCGAGGAGAACAACAACTTCAGCAAGATGGCGGAGGAGAAGCTGACCCACAA
AATGGAGGCTAACAAAGAGAACCGGGAGGCGCAGATGGCGGCCAAGCTGGAGCGCTTGCGAGAGAAGGAC
AAGCACGTGGAAGAGGTGCGGAAGAACAAAGAATCCAAAGACCCCGCGGATGAGACTGAGGCTGACGGAT
CCGGTTCAGTGAGCAAGGGCGAGGCAGTGATCAAGGAGTTCATGCGGTTCAAGGTGCACATGGAGGGCTC
CATGAACGGCCACGAGTTCGAGATCGAGGGCGAGGGCGAGGGCCGCCCCTACGAGGGCACCCAGACCGCC
AAGCTGAAGGTGACCAAGGGTGGCCCCCTGCCCTTCTCCTGGGACATCCTGTCCCCTCAGTTCATGTACG
GCTCCAGGGCCTTCATCAAGCACCCCGCCGACATCCCCGACTACTATAAGCAGTCCTTCCCCGAGGGCTT
CAAGTGGGAGCGCGTGATGAACTTCGAGGACGGCGGCGCCGTGACCGTGACCCAGGACACCTCCCTGGAG
GACGGCACCCTGATCTACAAGGTGAAGCTCATCGGCACCAACTTCCCTCCTGACGGCCCCGTAATGCAGA
AGAAGACAATGGGCTGGGAAGCGTCCACCGAGCGGTTGTACCCCGAGGACGGCGTGCTGAAGGGCGACAT
TAAGATGGCCCTGCGCCTGAAGGACGGCGGCCGCTACCTGGCGGACTTCAAGACCACCTACAAGGCCAAG
AAGCCCGTGCAGATGCCCGGCGCCTACAACGTCGACCGCAAGTTGGACATCACCTCCCACAACGAGGACT
ACACCGTGGTGGAACAGTACGAACGCTCCGAGGGCCGCCACTCCACCGGCGGCATGGACGAGCCGTACAA
ATGAGCGGCCGTGGGCCGCCCTCAGGTGCAGGCTGCCTATCAGAAGGTGGTGGCTGGTGTGGCCAATGCC
CTGGCTCACAAATACCACTGAGATCGATCTTTTTCCCTCTGCCAAAAATTATGGGGACATCATGAAGCCC
CTTGAGCATCTGACTTCTGGCTAATAAAGGAAATTTATTTTCATTGCAATAGTGTGTTGGAATTTTTTGT
GTCTCTCACTCGGAAGGACATATGGGAGGGCAAATCATTTAAAACATCAGAATGAGTATTTGGTTTAGAG
TTTGGCAACATATGCCCATATGTAACTAGCATAACCCCTTGGGGCCTCTAAACGGGTCTTGAGGGGTTTT
TTGCTGAAAGCATGCGGAGGAAATTCTCCTTGAAGTTTCCCTGGTGTTCAAAGTAAAGGAGTTTGCACCA
GACGCACCTCTGTTCACTGGTCCGGCGTATTAAAACACGATACATTGTTATTAGTACATTTATTAAGCGC
TAGATTCTGTGCGTTGTTGATTTACAGACAATTGTTGTACGTATTTTAATAATTCATTAAATTTATAATC
TTTAGGGTGGTATGTTAGAGCGAAAATCAAATGATTTTCAGCGTCTTTATATCTGAATTTAAATATTAAA
TCCTCAATAGATTTGTAAAATAGGTTTCGATTAGTTTCAAACAAGGGTTGTTTTTCCGAACCGATGGCTG
GACTATCTAATGGATTTTCGCTCAACGCCACAAAACTTGCCAAATCTTGTAGCAGCAATCTAGCTTTGTC
GATATTCGTTTGTGTTTTGTTTTGTAATAAAGGTTCGACGTCGTTCAAAATATTATGCGCTTTTGTATTT
CTTTCATCACTGTCGTTAGTATACAATTGACTCGACGTAAACACGTTAAATAGAGCTTGGACATATTTAA
CATCGGGCGTGTTAGCTTTATTAGGCCGATTATCGTCGTCGTCCCAACCCTCGTCGTTAGAAGTTGCTTC
CGAAGACGATTTTGCCATAGCCACACGACGCCTATTAATTGTGTCGGCTAACACGTCCGCGATCAAATTT
GTAGTTGAGCTTTTTGGAATTGCGATCGCATAACTTCGTATAGCATACATTATACGAAGTTATAAGCTCG
GAACGCTGCGCTCGGTCGTTCGGCTGCGGCGAGCGGTATCAGCTCACTCAAAGGCGGTAATACGGTTATC
CACAGAATCAGGGGATAACGCAGGAAAGAACATGTGAGCAAAAGGCCAGCAAAAGGCCAGGAACCGTAAA
AAGGCCGCGTTGCTGGCGTTTTTCCATAGGCTCCGCCCCCTGACGAGCATCACAAAAATCGACGCTCAAG
TCAGAGGTGGCGAAACCCGACAGGACTATAAAGATACCAGGCGTTTCCCCCTGGAAGCTCCCTCGTGCGC
TCTCCTGTTCCGACCCTGCCGCTTACCGGATACCTGTCCGCCTTTCTCCCTTCGGGAAGCGTGGCGCTTT
CTCATAGCTCACGCTGTAGGTATCTCAGTTCGGTGTAGGTCGTTCGCTCCAAGCTGGGCTGTGTGCACGA
ACCCCCCGTTCAGCCCGACCGCTGCGCCTTATCCGGTAACTATCGTCTTGAGTCCAACCCGGTAAGACAC
GACTTATCGCCACTGGCAGCAGCCACTGGTAACAGGATTAGCAGAGCGAGGTATGTAGGCGGTGCTACAG
AGTTCTTGAAGTGGTGGCCTAACTACGGCTACACTAGAAGAACAGTATTTGGTATCTGCGCTCTGCTGAA
GCCAGTTACCTTCGGAAAAAGAGTTGGTAGCTCTTGATCCGGCAAACAAACCACCGCTGGTAGCGGTGGT
TTTTTTGTTTGCAAGCAGCAGATTACGCGCAGAAAAAAAGGATCTCAAGAAGATCCTTTGTTAGAAAAAC
TCATCGAGCATCAAGTGAAACTGCAATTTATTCATATCAGGATTATCAATACCATATTTTTGAAAAAGCC
GTTTCTGTAATGAAGGAGAAAACTCACCGAGGCAGTTCCATAGGATGGCAAGATCCTGGTATCGGTCTGC
GATTCCGACTCGTCCAACATCAATACAACCTATTAATTTCCCCTCGTCAAAAATAAGGTTATCAAGTGAG
AAATCACCATGAGTGACGACTGAATCCGGTGAGAATGGCAAAAGCTTATGCATTTCTTTCCAGACTTGTT
CAACAGGCCAGCCATTACGCTCGTCATCAAAATCACTCGCACCAACCAAACCGTTATTCATTCGTGATTG
CGCCTGAGCGAGACGAAATACGCGATCGCCGTTAAAAGGACAATTACAAACAGGAATCGAATGCAACCGG
CGCAGGAACACTGCCAGCGCATCAACAATATTTTCACCTGAATCAGGATATTCTTCTAATACCTGGAATG
CTGTTTTCCCTGGGATCGCAGTGGTGAGTAACCATGCATCATCAGGAGTACGGATAAAATGCTTGATGGT
CGGAAGAGGCATAAATTCCGTCAGCCAGTTTAGCCTGACCATCTCATCTGTAACATCATTGGCAACGCTA
CCTTTGCCATGTTTCAGAAACAACTCTGGCGCATCGGGCTTCCCATACAATCGATAGATTGTCGCACCTG
ATTGCCCGACATTATCGCGAGCCCATTTATACCCATATAAATCAGCATCCATGTTGGAATTTAATCGCGG
CCTCGAGCAAGACGTTTCCCGTTGAATATGGCTCATACTCTTCCTTTTTCAATATTATTGAAGCATTTAT
CAGGGTTATTGTCTCATGTCCGCGCGTTTCCTGCATCTTTTAATCAAATCCCAAGATGTGTATAAACGCG
CCGGTATGTATAGGAAGAGGTTTATACTAAACTGTTACATTGCAAACGTGGTTTCGTGTGCCAAGTGTGA
AAACCGATGTTTAATCAAGGCTCTGACGCATTTCTACAACCACGACTCCAAGTGTGTGGGTGAAGTCATG
CATCTTTTAATCAAATCCCAAGATGTGTATAAACCACCAAACTGCCAAAAAATGAAAACTGTCGACAAGC
TCTGTCCGTTTGCTGGCAACTGCAAGGGTCTCAATCCTATTTGTAATTATTGAATAATAAAACAATTATA
AATGTCAAATTTGTTTTTTATTAACGATACAAACCAAACGCAACAAGAACATTTGTAGTATTATCTATAA
TTGAAAACGCGTAGTTATAATCGCTGAGGTAATATTTAAAATCATTTTCAAATGATTCACAGTTAATTTG
CGACAATATAATTTTATTTTCACATAAACTAGACGCCTTGTCGTCTTCTTCTTCGTATTCCTTCTCTTTT
TCATTTTTCTCTTCATAAAAATTAACATAGTTATTATCGTATCCATATATGTATCTATCGTATAGAGTAA
ATTTTTTGTTGTCATAAATATATATGTCTTTTTTAATGGGGTGTATAGTACCGCTGCGCATAGTTTTTCT
GTAATTTACAACAGTGCTATTTTCTGGTAGTTCTTCGGAGTGTGTTGCTTTAATTATTAAATTTATATAA
TCAATGAATTTGGGATCGTCGGTTTTATACAATATGTTGCCGGCATAGTACGCAGCTTCTTCTAGTTCAA
TTACACCATTTTTTAGCAGCACCGGATTAACATAACTTTCCAAAATGTTGTACGAACCGTTAAACAAAAA
CAGTTCACCTCCCTTTTCTATACTATTGTCTGCGAGCAGTTGTTTGTTGTTAAAAATAACAGCCATTGTA
ATGAGACGCACAAACTAATATCACAAACTGGAAATGTCTATCAATATATAGTTGCTGATGGCCGGCCTAT
TAATAGTAATCAATTACGGGGTCATTAGTTCATAGCCCATATATGGAGTTCCGCGTTACATAACTTACGG
TAAATGGCCCGCCTGGCTGACCGCCCAACGACCCCCGCCCATTGACGTCAATAATGACGTATGTTCCCAT
AGTAACGCCAATAGGGACTTTCCATTGACGTCAATGGGTGGAGTATTTACGGTAAACTGCCCACTTGGCA
GTACATCAAGTGTATCATATGCCAAGTCCGCCCCCTATTGACGTCAATGACGGTAAATGGCCCGCCTGGC
ATTATGCCCAGTACATGACCTTACGGGACTTTCCTACTTGGCAGTACATCTACGTATTAGTCATCGCTAT
TACCATGCTGATGCGGTTTTGGCAGTACACCAATGGGCGTGGATAGCGGTTTGACTCACGGGGATTTCCA
AGTCTCCACCCCATTGACGTCAATGGGAGTTTGTTTTGGCACCAAAATCAACGGGACTTTCCAAAATGTC
GTAATAACCCCGCCCCGTTGACGCAAATGGGCGGTAGGCGTGTACGGTGGGAGGTCTATATAAGCAGACG
TCGTTTAGTGAACCGTCAGATCACTAGATGCTTTATTGCGGTAGTTTATCACAGTTAAATTGCTAACGCC
AGTCTCGAACTTAACGTGCAGAAGTTGGTCGTGAGGCACTGGGCAGGTAAGTATCGGGCCCTTTGTGCGG
GGGGAGCGGCTCGGGGCTGTCCGCGGGGGGACGGCTGCCTTCGGGG
Features (pLannotate 1.2.2; 20 found; start..end, strand, type, name):
    163..281     +  promoter       rhaB promoter: promoter of the E. coli rhaBAD operon, conferring tight induction with L-rhamnose and repression with D-glucose in the presence of RhaR and RhaS (Giacalone et al., 2006)
    383..400     +  CDS            thrombin site: thrombin recognition and cleavage site
    425..1141    +  CDS            SYFP2: SYFP2 is a basic (constitutively fluorescent) yellow fluorescent protein published in 2006, derived from Aequorea victoria. It is reported to be a very rapidly-maturing monomer with moderate acid sensitivity.
   1160..1606    +  CDS            Stmn1: STMN1_MOUSE - Also known as Lag, Lap18, Pr22. Experimental evidence at protein level: Swiss-Prot protein existence level 1. Involved in the regulation of the microtubule (MT) filament system by destabilizing microtubules. Prevents assembly and promotes disassembly of microtubules. Phosphorylation at Ser-16 may be required for axon formation during neurogenesis (By similarity). Involved in the control of the learned and innate fear. From Mus musculus (Mouse).
   1619..2310    +  CDS            mScarlet-I (fragment): bright monomeric red fluorescent protein evolved from a synthetic template (Bindels et al., 2016) matures faster than mScarlet
   2330..2398    +  CDS            HBB (fragment): HBB_PONPY - Experimental evidence at transcript level: Swiss-Prot protein existence level 2. Involved in oxygen transport from the lung to the various peripheral tissues. From Pongo pygmaeus (Bornean orangutan).
   2473..2528    +  polyA_signal   β-globin poly(A) signal: rabbit β-globin polyadenylation signal (Gil and Proudfoot, 1987)
   2616..2663    +  terminator     T7 terminator: transcription terminator for bacteriophage T7 RNA polymerase
   2677..2760    +  CDS            PH (fragment): PYHD_NPVAC - Also known as P29, POLH. Experimental evidence at protein level: Swiss-Prot protein existence level 1. Major component of the virus occlusion bodies which are large proteinaceous structures termed polyhedra. These structures serve as the protective package for the virus particles outside the infected host and allow natural transmission of virus between insect hosts, assisting persistence in the environment. Forms the paracrystalline lattice of polyhedra and interacts with enveloped virions as well as other accessory molecules and structures to form a mature viral occlusion body. F
   2764..3136    +  3'UTR          polyhedrin 3' UTR: 3' UTR from the Autographa californica nucleopolyhedrovirus polyhedrin gene (Suzuki et al., 2006)
   3390..3423    +  protein_bind   loxP: Cre-mediated recombination occurs in the 8-bp core sequence (GCATACAT). Cre recombinase
   3591..4178    -  rep_origin     ori: high-copy-number ColE1/pMB1/pBR322/pUC origin of replication
   4191..5006    -  CDS            KanR: aminoglycoside phosphotransferase; aph(3')-Ia; confers resistance to kanamycin in bacteria or G418 (Geneticin®) in eukaryotes
   5007..5058    -  promoter       AmpR promoter (fragment): bla
   5072..5107    +  CDS            lef2 (fragment): baculovirus late expression factor 2
   5249..5373    +  CDS            lef2: baculovirus late expression factor 2
   5411..6016    +  CDS            ORF603: baculovirus ORF603 protein
   6088..6447    +  enhancer       CMV enhancer (fragment): human cytomegalovirus immediate early enhancer
   6449..6648    +  promoter       CMV promoter: human cytomegalovirus (CMV) immediate early promoter
   6800..94      +  intron         chimeric intron (fragment) (across the origin): chimera between introns from chicken β-actin and rabbit β-globin
