[The description below was written by a language model from this plasmid's Addgene catalogue record and pLannotate feature annotations shown in this document.]
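Description:
ROPY (sYFP2-OP18-mScI-R125I) is a 6,836-nt mammalian expression plasmid built on a pTriEx backbone that encodes a single-chain FRET biosensor for the interaction of Stathmin/OP18 with tubulin. It is maintained in E. coli through a high-copy ColE1/pUC-type origin and selected with kanamycin via an aph(3')-Ia KanR gene, which is annotated downstream of a fragment of the bla (AmpR) promoter. The two sequence records, one from the depositor and one from repository sequencing, have the same length and the same 20 annotated features in the same order, differing only in where numbering starts.

The payload is a three-part fusion: the yellow fluorescent protein SYFP2 as donor, a stathmin coding region (annotated by similarity to mouse Stmn1, although the catalogue lists the insert as synthetic), and the red fluorescent protein mScarlet-I carrying an R125I substitution as acceptor. Changes in stathmin conformation on tubulin binding are expected to alter energy transfer between the two fluorophores, giving what the record calls an improved, redshifted FRET readout. The associated publication concerns pairing such imaging with optogenetic manipulation of microtubules.

Expression in mammalian cells is driven by a CMV enhancer and promoter annotation followed by a chicken β-actin/rabbit β-globin chimeric intron fragment, and is terminated by a rabbit β-globin poly(A) signal. The remaining elements are carried over from the multi-host backbone: a short thrombin site upstream of the fusion, a T7 terminator, a loxP site, and the baculovirus lef2, ORF603 and polyhedrin sequences that normally serve as recombination arms for insect-virus transfer. A rhaB promoter is also annotated just upstream of the coding region. The record does not indicate that these are used for this sensor.
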