Addgene plasmid #128002: ROPY (sYFP2-OP18-mScI-R125I)
Purpose: Improved redshifted FRET-readout of Stathmin/OP18 interaction with α-tubulin
Depositing lab: Dorus Gadella. Publication: Combining optogenetics with sensitive FRET imaging to monitor local microtubule manipulations. Van Geel O, Cheung S, Gadella TWJ. Sci Rep. 2020 Apr 7;10(1):6034. doi: 10.1038/s41598-020-62874-3. PubMed 32265472.
Backbone
  Vector backbone: pTriEx
  Vector type: Mammalian Expression
Growth in bacteria
  Bacterial resistance: Kanamycin, 50 μg/mL
  Growth temperature: 37°C
  Growth strain: DH5alpha
  Copy number: High Copy
Gene/Insert
  Gene/Insert name: sYFP2-OP18-mScI-R125I
  Species: Synthetic
  Mutation: R125I in mScarlet-I
  Cloning method: Restriction Enzyme; 5′ cloning site Unknown (unknown if destroyed); 3′ cloning site Unknown (unknown if destroyed)
Terms and licenses: Academic/Nonprofit Terms; Industry Terms: Not Available to Industry
How to cite: ROPY (sYFP2-OP18-mScI-R125I) was a gift from Dorus Gadella (Addgene plasmid # 128002 ; http://n2t.net/addgene:128002 ; RRID:Addgene_128002)
